>Addgene plasmid #136996 | pLenti-EGFP-2xFYVE | addgene full sequence | sequence record 270659 | Addgene NGS Result
GACATTGATTATTGACTAGTTATTAATAGTAATCAATTACGGGGTCATTAGTTCATAGCCCATATATGGA
GTTCCGCGTTACATAACTTACGGTAAATGGCCCGCCTGGCTGACCGCCCAACGACCCCCGCCCATTGACG
TCAATAATGACGTATGTTCCCATAGTAACGCCAATAGGGACTTTCCATTGACGTCAATGGGTGGAGTATT
TACGGTAAACTGCCCACTTGGCAGTACATCAAGTGTATCATATGCCAAGTACGCCCCCTATTGACGTCAA
TGACGGTAAATGGCCCGCCTGGCATTATGCCCAGTACATGACCTTATGGGACTTTCCTACTTGGCAGTAC
ATCTACGTATTAGTCATCGCTATTACCATGGTGATGCGGTTTTGGCAGTACATCAATGGGCGTGGATAGC
GGTTTGACTCACGGGGATTTCCAAGTCTCCACCCCATTGACGTCAATGGGAGTTTGTTTTGGCACCAAAA
TCAACGGGACTTTCCAAAATGTCGTAACAACTCCGCCCCATTGACGCAAATGGGCGGTAGGCGTGTACGG
TGGGAGGTCTATATAAGCAGCGCGTTTTGCCTGTACTGGGTCTCTCTGGTTAGACCAGATCTGAGCCTGG
GAGCTCTCTGGCTAACTAGGGAACCCACTGCTTAAGCCTCAATAAAGCTTGCCTTGAGTGCTTCAAGTAG
TGTGTGCCCGTCTGTTGTGTGACTCTGGTAACTAGAGATCCCTCAGACCCTTTTAGTCAGTGTGGAAAAT
CTCTAGCAGTGGCGCCCGAACAGGGACTTGAAAGCGAAAGGGAAACCAGAGGAGCTCTCTCGACGCAGGA
CTCGGCTTGCTGAAGCGCGCACGGCAAGAGGCGAGGGGCGGCGACTGGTGAGTACGCCAAAAATTTTGAC
TAGCGGAGGCTAGAAGGAGAGAGATGGGTGCGAGAGCGTCAGTATTAAGCGGGGGAGAATTAGATCGCGA
TGGGAAAAAATTCGGTTAAGGCCAGGGGGAAAGAAAAAATATAAATTAAAACATATAGTATGGGCAAGCA
GGGAGCTAGAACGATTCGCAGTTAATCCTGGCCTGTTAGAAACATCAGAAGGCTGTAGACAAATACTGGG
ACAGCTACAACCATCCCTTCAGACAGGATCAGAAGAACTTAGATCATTATATAATACAGTAGCAACCCTC
TATTGTGTGCATCAAAGGATAGAGATAAAAGACACCAAGGAAGCTTTAGACAAGATAGAGGAAGAGCAAA
ACAAAAGTAAGACCACCGCACAGCAAGCGGCCGCTGATCTTCAGACCTGGAGGAGGAGATATGAGGGACA
ATTGGAGAAGTGAATTATATAAATATAAAGTAGTAAAAATTGAACCATTAGGAGTAGCACCCACCAAGGC
AAAGAGAAGAGTGGTGCAGAGAGAAAAAAGAGCAGTGGGAATAGGAGCTTTGTTCCTTGGGTTCTTGGGA
GCAGCAGGAAGCACTATGGGCGCAGCGTCAATGACGCTGACGGTACAGGCCAGACAATTATTGTCTGGTA
TAGTGCAGCAGCAGAACAATTTGCTGAGGGCTATTGAGGCGCAACAGCATCTGTTGCAACTCACAGTCTG
GGGCATCAAGCAGCTCCAGGCAAGAATCCTGGCTGTGGAAAGATACCTAAAGGATCAACAGCTCCTGGGG
ATTTGGGGTTGCTCTGGAAAACTCATTTGCACCACTGCTGTGCCTTGGAATGCTAGTTGGAGTAATAAAT
CTCTGGAACAGATTTGGAATCACACGACCTGGATGGAGTGGGACAGAGAAATTAACAATTACACAAGCTT
AATACACTCCTTAATTGAAGAATCGCAAAACCAGCAAGAAAAGAATGAACAAGAATTATTGGAATTAGAT
AAATGGGCAAGTTTGTGGAATTGGTTTAACATAACAAATTGGCTGTGGTATATAAAATTATTCATAATGA
TAGTAGGAGGCTTGGTAGGTTTAAGAATAGTTTTTGCTGTACTTTCTATAGTGAATAGAGTTAGGCAGGG
ATATTCACCATTATCGTTTCAGACCCACCTCCCAACCCCGAGGGGACCCGACAGGCCCGAAGGAATAGAA
GAAGAAGGTGGAGAGAGAGACAGAGACAGATCCATTCGATTAGTGAACGGATCGGCACTGCGTGCGCCAA
TTCTGCAGACAAATGGCAGTATTCATCCACAATTTTAAAAGAAAAGGGGGGATTGGGGGGTACAGTGCAG
GGGAAAGAATAGTAGACATAATAGCAACAGACATACAAACTAAAGAATTACAAAAACAAATTACAAAAAT
TCAAAATTTTCGGGTTTATTACAGGGACAGCAGAGATCCAGTTTGGTTAATTAATTGGCTCCGGTGCCCG
TCAGTGGGCAGAGCGCACATCGCCCACAGTCCCCGAGAAGTTGTGGGGAGGGGTCGGCAATTGAACCGGT
GCCTAGAGAAGGTGGCGCGGGGTAAACTGGGAAAGTGATGTCGTGTACTGGCTCCGCCTTTTTCCCGAGG
GTGGGGGAGAACCGTATATAAGTGCAGTAGTCGCCGTGAACGTTCTTTTTCGCAACGGGTTTGCCGCCAG
AACACAGGTAAGTGCCGTGTGTGGTTCCCGCGGGCCTGGCCTCTTTACGGGTTATGGCCCTTGCGTGCCT
TGAATTACTTCCACCTGGCTGCAGTACGTGATTCTTGATCCCGAGCTTCGGGTTGGAAGTGGGTGGGAGA
GTTCGAGGCCTTGCGCTTAAGGAGCCCCTTCGCCTCGTGCTTGAGTTGAGGCCTGGCCTGGGCGCTGGGG
CCGCCGCGTGCGAATCTGGTGGCACCTTCGCGCCTGTCTCGCTGCTTTCGATAAGTCTCTAGCCATTTAA
AATTTTTGATGACCTGCTGCGACGCTTTTTTTCTGGCAAGATAGTCTTGTAAATGCGGGCCAAGATCTGC
ACACTGGTATTTCGGTTTTTGGGGCCGCGGGCGGCGACGGGGCCCGTGCGTCCCAGCGCACATGTTCGGC
GAGGCGGGGCCTGCGAGCGCGGCCACCGAGAATCGGACGGGGGTAGTCTCAAGCTGGCCGGCCTGCTCTG
GTGCCTGGCCTCGCGCCGCCGTGTATCGCCCCGCCCTGGGCGGCAAGGCTGGCCCGGTCGGCACCAGTTG
CGTGAGCGGAAAGATGGCCGCTTCCCGGCCCTGCTGCAGGGAGCTCAAAATGGAGGACGCGGCGCTCGGG
AGAGCGGGCGGGTGAGTCACCCACACAAAGGAAAAGGGCCTTTCCGTCCTCAGCCGTCGCTTCATGTGAC
TCCACGGAGTACCGGGCGCCGTCCAGGCACCTCGATTAGTTCTCGAGCTTTTGGAGTACGTCGTCTTTAG
GTTGGGGGGAGGGGTTTTATGCGATGGAGTTTCCCCACACTGAGTGGGTGGAGACTGAAGTTAGGCCAGC
TTGGCACTTGATGTAATTCTCCTTGGAATTTGCCCTTTTTGAGTTTGGATCTTGGTTCATTCTCAAGCCT
CAGACAGTGGTTCAAAGTTTTTTTCTTCCATTTCAGGTGTCGTGAGGAATTCGGCCATTACGGCCATGGT
GAGCAAGGGCGAGGAGCTGTTCACCGGGGTGGTGCCCATCCTGGTCGAGCTGGACGGCGACGTAAACGGC
CACAAGTTCAGCGTGTCCGGCGAGGGCGAGGGCGATGCCACCTACGGCAAGCTGACCCTGAAGTTCATCT
GCACCACCGGCAAGCTGCCCGTGCCCTGGCCCACCCTCGTGACCACCCTGACCTACGGCGTGCAGTGCTT
CAGCCGCTACCCCGACCACATGAAGCAGCACGACTTCTTCAAGTCCGCCATGCCCGAAGGCTACGTCCAG
GAGCGCACCATCTTCTTCAAGGACGACGGCAACTACAAGACCCGCGCCGAGGTGAAGTTCGAGGGCGACA
CCCTGGTGAACCGCATCGAGCTGAAGGGCATCGACTTCAAGGAGGACGGCAACATCCTGGGGCACAAGCT
GGAGTACAACTACAACAGCCACAACGTCTATATCATGGCCGACAAGCAGAAGAACGGCATCAAGGTGAAC
TTCAAGATCCGCCACAACATCGAGGACGGCAGCGTGCAGCTCGCCGACCACTACCAGCAGAACACCCCCA
TCGGCGACGGCCCCGTGCTGCTGCCCGACAACCACTACCTGAGCACCCAGTCCGCCCTGAGCAAAGACCC
CAACGAGAAGCGCGATCACATGGTCCTGCTGGAGTTCGTGACCGCCGCCGGGATCACTCTCGGCATGGAC
GAGCTGTACAAGTACTCAGATCTCGAGCTCAAGCTTCGAATTGAATTCGAAAGTGATGCCATGTTCGCTG
CTGAAAGAGCCCCTGACTGGGTGGATGCTGAGGAATGCCATCGGTGCAGAGTACAGTTTGGGGTGGTGAC
CCGCAAGCATCACTGCCGAGCATGTGGGCAGATCTTCTGTGGCAAGTGCTCCTCCAAGTACTCCACCATC
CCCAAGTTCGGCATTGAGAAGGAGGTGCGCGTGTGTGAGCCCTGCTATGAGCAGCTGAACAAGAAGGCAC
AAGGACAAGGATCCGAAAGTGATGCCATGTTCGCTGCTGAAAGAGCCCCTGACTGGGTGGATGCTGAGGA
ATGCCATCGGTGCAGAGTACAGTTTGGGGTGGTGACCCGCAAGCATCACTGCCGAGCATGTGGGCAGATC
TTCTGTGGCAAGTGCTCCTCCAAGTACTCCACCATCCCCAAGTTCGGCATTGAGAAGGAGGTGCGCGTGT
GTGAGCCCTGCTATGAGCAGCTGAACAAGAAGGCATAAGTCGACGGTACCGCGGGCCCGGGATCCACCGG
ATCTAGATAACTGATCAGGCCGCCTCGGCCGCGGCCGCAATCAACCTCTGGATTACAAAATTTGTGAAAG
ATTGACTGGTATTCTTAACTATGTTGCTCCTTTTACGCTATGTGGATACGCTGCTTTAATGCCTTTGTAT
CATGCTATTGCTTCCCGTATGGCTTTCATTTTCTCCTCCTTGTATAAATCCTGGTTGCTGTCTCTTTATG
AGGAGTTGTGGCCCGTTGTCAGGCAACGTGGCGTGGTGTGCACTGTGTTTGCTGACGCAACCCCCACTGG
TTGGGGCATTGCCACCACCTGTCAGCTCCTTTCCGGGACTTTCGCTTTCCCCCTCCCTATTGCCACGGCG
GAACTCATCGCCGCCTGCCTTGCCCGCTGCTGGACAGGGGCTCGGCTGTTGGGCACTGACAATTCCGTGG
TGTTGTCGGGGAAATCATCGTCCTTTCCTTGGCTGCTCGCCTGTGTTGCCACCTGGATTCTGCGCGGGAC
GTCCTTCTGCTACGTCCCTTCGGCCCTCAATCCAGCGGACCTTCCTTCCCGCGGCCTGCTGCCGGCTCTG
CGGCCTCTTCCGCGTCTTCGCCTTCGCCCTCAGACGAGTCGGATCTCCCTTTGGGCCGCCTCCCCGCCTG
CCTGCAGGTTTGTCGAGACCTAGAAAAACATGGAGCAATCACAAGTAGCAATACAGCAGCTACCAATGCT
GATTGTGCCTGGCTAGAAGCACAAGAGGAGGAGGAGGTGGGTTTTCCAGTCACACCTCAGGTACCTTTAA
GACCAATGACTTACAAGGCAGCTGTAGATCTTAGCCACTTTTTAAAAGAAAAGGGGGGACTGGAAGGGCT
AATTCACTCCCAACGAAGACAAGATATCCTTGATCTGTGGATCTACCACACACAAGGCTACTTCCCTGAT
TGGCAGAACTACACACCAGGGCCAGGGATCAGATATCCACTGACCTTTGGATGGTGCTACAAGCTAGTAC
CAGTTGAGCAAGAGAAGGTAGAAGAAGCCAATGAAGGAGAGAACACCCGCTTGTTACACCCTGTGAGCCT
GCATGGGATGGATGACCCGGAGAGAGAAGTATTAGAGTGGAGGTTTGACAGCCGCCTAGCATTTCATCAC
ATGGCCCGAGAGCTGCATCCGGACTGTACTGGGTCTCTCTGGTTAGACCAGATCTGAGCCTGGGAGCTCT
CTGGCTAACTAGGGAACCCACTGCTTAAGCCTCAATAAAGCTTGCCTTGAGTGCTTCAAGTAGTGTGTGC
CCGTCTGTTGTGTGACTCTGGTAACTAGAGATCCCTCAGACCCTTTTAGTCAGTGTGGAAAATCTCTAGC
AGGGCCCGTTTAAACCCGCTGATCAGCCTCGACTGTGCCTTCTAGTTGCCAGCCATCTGTTGTTTGCCCC
TCCCCCGTGCCTTCCTTGACCCTGGAAGGTGCCACTCCCACTGTCCTTTCCTAATAAAATGAGGAAATTG
CATCGCATTGTCTGAGTAGGTGTCATTCTATTCTGGGGGGTGGGGTGGGGCAGGACAGCAAGGGGGAGGA
TTGGGAAGACAATAGCAGGCATGCTGGGGATGCGGTGGGCTCTATGGCTTCTGAGGCGGAAAGAACCAGC
TGGGGCTCTAGGGGGTATCCCC
[124 nt withheld, positions 6463-6586]
C
[91 nt withheld, positions 6588-6678]
A
[49 nt withheld, positions 6680-6728]
CCTTTGACGTTGGAGTCCACGTTCTTT
[37 nt withheld, positions 6756-6792]
ACCCTATCTCGGTCTATTCTTTTGATTTATAAGGGATTTTGCCGATTTCGGCCTATTGGTTAAAAAATGA
GCTGATTTAACAAAAATTTAACGCGAATTAATTCTGTGGAATGTGTGTCAGTTAGGGTGTGGAAAGTCCC
CAGGCTCCCCAGCAGGCAGAAGTATGCAAAGCATGCATCTCAATTAGTCAGCAACCAGGTGTGGAAAGTC
CCCAGGCTCCCCAGCAGGCAGAAGTATGCAAAGCATGCATCTCAATTAGTCAGCAACCATAGTCCCGCCC
CTAACTCCGCCCATCCCGCCCCTAACTCCGCCCAGTTCCGCCCATTCTCCGCCCCATGGCTGACTAATTT
TTTTTATTTATGCAGAGGCCGAGGCCGCCTCTGCCTCTGAGCTATTCCAGAAGTAGTGAGGAGGCTTTTT
TGGAGGCCTAGGCTTTTGCAAAAAGCTCCCGGGAGCTTGTATATCCATTTTCGGATCTGATCAGCACGTG
TTGACAATTAATCATCGGCATAGTATATCGGCATAGTATAATACGACAAGGTGAGGAACTAAACCATGGC
CAAGTTGACCAGTGCCGTTCCGGTGCTCACCGCGCGCGACGTCGCCGGAGCGGTCGAGTTCTGGACCGAC
CGGCTCGGGTTCTCCCGGGACTTCGTGGAGGACGACTTCGCCGGTGTGGTCCGGGACGACGTGACCCTGT
TCATCAGCGCGGTCCAGGACCAGGTGGTGCCGGACAACACCCTGGCCTGGGTGTGGGTGCGCGGCCTGGA
CGAGCTGTACGCCGAGTGGTCGGAGGTCGTGTCCACGAACTTCCGGGACGCCTCCGGGCCGGCCATGACC
GAGATCGGCGAGCAGCCGTGGGGGCGGGAGTTCGCCCTGCGCGACCCGGCCGGCAACTGCGTGCACTTCG
TGGCCGAGGAGCAGGACTGACACGTGCTACGAGATTTCGATTCCACCGCCGCCTTCTATGAAAGGTTGGG
CTTCGGAATCGTTTTCCGGGACGCCGGCTGGATGATCCTCCAGCGCGGGGATCTCATGCTGGAGTTCTTC
GCCCACCCCAACTTGTTTATTGCAGCTTATAATGGTTACAAATAAAGCAATAGCATCACAAATTTCACAA
ATAAAGCATTTTTTTCACTGCATTCTAGTTGTGGTTTGTCCAAACTCATCAATGTATCTTATCATGTCTG
TATACCGTCGACCTCTAGCTAGAGCTTGGCGTAATCATGGTCATAGCTGTTTCCTGTGTGAAATTGTTAT
CCGCTCACAATTCCACACAACATACGAGCCGGAAGCATAAAGTGTAAAGCCTGGGGTGCCTAATGAGTGA
GCTAACTCACATTAATTGCGTTGCGCTCACTGCCCGCTTTCCAGTCGGGAAACCTGTCGTGCCAGCTGCA
TTAATGAATCGGCCAACGCGCGGGGAGAGGCGGTTTGCGTATTGGGCGCTCTTCCGCTTCCTCGCTCACT
GACTCGCTGCGCTCGGTCGTTCGGCTGCGGCGAGCGGTATCAGCTCACTCAAAGGCGGTAATACGGTTAT
CCACAGAATCAGGGGATAACGCAGGAAAGAACATGTGAGCAAAAGGCCAGCAAAAGGCCAGGAACCGTAA
AAAGGCCGCGTTGCTGGCGTTTTTCCATAGGCTCCGCCCCCCTGACGAGCATCACAAAAATCGACGCTCA
AGTCAGAGGTGGCGAAACCCGACAGGACTATAAAGATACCAGGCGTTTCCCCCTGGAAGCTCCCTCGTGC
GCTCTCCTGTTCCGACCCTGCCGCTTACCGGATACCTGTCCGCCTTTCTCCCTTCGGGAAGCGTGGCGCT
TTCTCATAGCTCACGCTGTAGGTATCTCAGTTCGGTGTAGGTCGTTCGCTCCAAGCTGGGCTGTGTGCAC
GAACCCCCCGTTCAGCCCGACCGCTGCGCCTTATCCGGTAACTATCGTCTTGAGTCCAACCCGGTAAGAC
ACGACTTATCGCCACTGGCAGCAGCCACTGGTAACAGGATTAGCAGAGCGAGGTATGTAGGCGGTGCTAC
AGAGTTCTTGAAGTGGTGGCCTAACTACGGCTACACTAGAAGAACAGTATTTGGTATCTGCGCTCTGCTG
AAGCCAGTTACCTTCGGAAAAAGAGTTGGTAGCTCTTGATCCGGCAAACAAACCACCGCTGGTAGCGGTG
GTTTTTTTGTTTGCAAGCAGCAGATTACGCGCAGAAAAAAAGGATCTCAAGAAGATCCTTTGATCTTTTC
TACGGGGTCTGACGCTCAGTGGAACGAAAACTCACGTTAAGGGATTTTGGTCATGAGATTATCAAAAAGG
ATCTTCACCTAGATCCTTTTAAATTAAAAATGAAGTTTTAAATCAATCTAAAGTATATATGAGTAAACTT
GGTCTGACAGTTACCAATGCTTAATCAGTGAGGCACCTATCTCAGCGATCTGTCTATTTCGTTCATCCAT
AGTTGCCTGACTCCCCGTCGTGTAGATAACTACGATACGGGAGGGCTTACCATCTGGCCCCAGTGCTGCA
ATGATACCGCGAGACCCACGCTCACCGGCTCCAGATTTATCAGCAATAAACCAGCCAGCCGGAAGGGCCG
AGCGCAGAAGTGGTCCTGCAACTTTATCCGCCTCCATCCAGTCTATTAATTGTTGCCGGGAAGCTAGAGT
AAGTAGTTCGCCAGTTAATAGTTTGCGCAACGTTGTTGCCATTGCTACAGGCATCGTGGTGTCACGCTCG
TCGTTTGGTATGGCTTCATTCAGCTCCGGTTCCCAACGATCAAGGCGAGTTACATGATCCCCCATGTTGT
GCAAAAAAGCGGTTAGCTCCTTCGGTCCTCCGATCGTTGTCAGAAGTAAGTTGGCCGCAGTGTTATCACT
CATGGTTATGGCAGCACTGCATAATTCTCTTACTGTCATGCCATCCGTAAGATGCTTTTCTGTGACTGGT
GAGTACTCAACCAAGTCATTCTGAGAATAGTGTATGCGGCGACCGAGTTGCTCTTGCCCGGCGTCAATAC
GGGATAATACCGCGCCACATAGCAGAACTTTAAAAGTGCTCATCATTGGAAAACGTTCTTCGGGGCGAAA
ACTCTCAAGGATCTTACCGCTGTTGAGATCCAGTTCGATGTAACCCACTCGTGCACCCAACTGATCTTCA
GCATCTTTTACTTTCACCAGCGTTTCTGGGTGAGCAAAAACAGGAAGGCAAAATGCCGCAAAAAAGGGAA
TAAGGGCGACACGGAAATGTTGAATACTCATACTCTTCCTTTTTCAATATTATTGAAGCATTTATCAGGG
TTATTGTCTCATGAGCGGATACATATTTGAATGTATTTAGAAAAATAAACAAATAGGGGTTCCGCGCACA
TTTCCCCGAAAAGTGCCACCTGACGTCGACGGATCGGGAGATCTCCCGATCCCCTATGGTGCACTCTCAG
TACAATCTGCTCTGATGCCGCATAGTTAAGCCAGTATCTGCTCCCTGCTTGTGTGTTGGAGGTCGCTGAG
TAGTGCGCGAGCAAAATTTAAGCTACAACAAGGCAAGGCTTGACCGACAATTGCATGAAGAATCTGCTTA
GGGTTAGGCGTTTTGCGCTGCTTCGCGATGTACGGGCCAGATATACGCGTT
Features (pLannotate 1.2.2; 34 found; start..end, strand, type, name):
      1..380     +  enhancer       CMV enhancer: human cytomegalovirus immediate early enhancer
    381..580     +  promoter       CMV promoter: human cytomegalovirus (CMV) immediate early promoter
    598..778     +  LTR            5' LTR (truncated): truncated 5' long terminal repeat (LTR) from HIV-1
    825..950     +  misc_feature   HIV-1 Ψ: packaging signal of human immunodeficiency virus type 1
    934..1297    +  CDS            HIV-1 gag (fragment): gag protein from human immunodeficiency virus 1; gag
   1443..1676    +  misc_feature   RRE: The Rev response element (RRE) of HIV-1 allows for Rev-dependent mRNA export from the nucleus to the cytoplasm.
   2053..2153    +  CDS            Rev (fragment): human immunodeficiency virus 1 (HIV-1) Rev protein; rev; enhances nuclear export of unspliced and incompletely spliced viral mRNAs
   2203..2320    +  misc_feature   cPPT/CTS: central polypurine tract and central termination sequence of HIV-1
   2386..2597    +  promoter       EF-1α core promoter: core promoter for human elongation factor EF-1α
   2598..3536    +  intron         EF-1α intron A: intron upstream of the start codon of human EF-1α
   3566..4282    +  CDS            EGFP: EGFP is a basic (constitutively fluorescent) green fluorescent protein published in 1996, derived from Aequorea victoria. It is reported to be a rapidly-maturing weak dimer with moderate acid sensitivity.
   4284..4312    +  misc_feature   MCS (fragment): multiple cloning site
   4313..4564    +  CDS            Hgs (fragment): HGS_MOUSE - Also known as Hrs. Experimental evidence at protein level: Swiss-Prot protein existence level 1. Involved in intracellular signal transduction mediated by cytokines and growth factors. When associated with STAM, it suppresses DNA signaling upon stimulation by IL-2 and GM-CSF. Could be a direct effector of PI3-kinase in vesicular pathway via early endosomes and may regulate trafficking to early and late endosomes by recruiting clathrin. May concentrate ubiquitinated receptors within clathrin- coated regions. Involved in down-regulation of receptor tyrosine kinase via multivesicular
   4613..4774    +  CDS            adcA (fragment): ADCA_DICDI - Experimental evidence at protein level: Swiss-Prot protein existence level 1. From Dictyostelium discoideum (Slime mold).
   4798..4825    +  misc_feature   MCS (fragment): multiple cloning site
   4869..5457    +  misc_feature   WPRE: woodchuck hepatitis virus posttranscriptional regulatory element
   5468..5974    +  CDS            nef (fragment): NEF_HV1LA - Experimental evidence at protein level: Swiss-Prot protein existence level 1. Extracellular Nef protein targets CD4(+) T-lymphocytes for apoptosis by interacting with CXCR4 surface receptors. From Human immunodeficiency virus type 1 group M subtype B (isolate Lai) (HIV-1).
   5981..6161    +  LTR            5' LTR (truncated): truncated 5' long terminal repeat (LTR) from HIV-1
   6193..6417    +  polyA_signal   bGH poly(A) signal: bovine growth hormone polyadenylation signal
   6421..6442    +  promoter       SV40 promoter (fragment): SV40 enhancer and early promoter
   6463..6891    +  rep_origin     f1 ori (sequence partly withheld): f1 bacteriophage origin of replication; arrow indicates direction of (+) strand synthesis
   6905..7234    +  promoter       SV40 promoter: SV40 enhancer and early promoter
   7282..7329    +  promoter       EM7 promoter: synthetic bacterial promoter&nbsp
   7348..7722    +  CDS            BleoR: antibiotic-binding protein; Sh ble from Streptoalloteichus hindustanus; confers resistance to bleomycin, phleomycin, and Zeocin™
   7732..7857    +  CDS            ble (fragment): BLE_KLEPN - Experimental evidence at protein level: Swiss-Prot protein existence level 1. Binding protein with a strong affinity to the bleomycin family of antibiotics. Binds to CL990; an antimitotic-antibiotic compound. From Klebsiella pneumoniae.
   7852..7973    +  polyA_signal   SV40 poly(A) signal: SV40 polyadenylation signal
   8046..8062    -  protein_bind   lac operator: The lac repressor binds to the lac operator to inhibit transcription in E. coli. This inhibition can be relieved by adding lactose or isopropyl-β-D-thiogalactopyranoside (IPTG). lac repressor encoded by lacI
   8070..8100    -  promoter       lac promoter: promoter for the E. coli lac operon
   8115..8136    -  protein_bind   CAP binding site: CAP binding activates transcription in the presence of cAMP. E. coli catabolite activator protein
   8149..8241    -  CDS            lacI (fragment): lac repressor; lacI; The lac repressor binds to the lac operator to inhibit transcription in E. coli. This inhibition can be relieved by adding lactose or isopropyl-β-D-thiogalactopyranoside (IPTG).
   8424..9012    -  rep_origin     ori: high-copy-number ColE1/pMB1/pBR322/pUC origin of replication
   9183..10043   -  CDS            AmpR: β-lactamase; bla; confers resistance to ampicillin, carbenicillin, and related antibiotics
  10044..10148   -  promoter       AmpR promoter: bla
  10207..10259   -  misc_feature   bom (fragment): basis of mobility region from pBR322
