[The description below was written by a language model from this plasmid's Addgene catalogue record and pLannotate feature annotations shown in this document.]
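Description:
pLenti-EGFP-2xFYVE is an HIV-1-based lentiviral transfer plasmid of about 10.4 kb, built on a pEF1α-IRES-EGFP backbone from which the IRES-EGFP cassette was removed. It expresses a fluorescent biosensor for the lipid phosphatidylinositol 3-phosphate, PI(3)P. In bacteria it is maintained by a high-copy ColE1/pUC-type origin and selected with ampicillin through the β-lactamase gene; an f1 origin is also present. Outside the viral region, an SV40/EM7-driven BleoR cassette with an SV40 poly(A) signal could confer Zeocin-family resistance, although the catalogue entry does not list it as a selection marker.

A CMV enhancer/promoter fused to a truncated 5' LTR drives transcription of the viral genome in packaging cells. It is followed by the Ψ packaging signal with a gag fragment, the RRE for Rev-dependent nuclear export, and the cPPT/CTS element. The downstream LTR is also annotated as truncated and is followed by a bGH poly(A) signal.

Between the LTRs, the human EF-1α core promoter with its intron A drives the insert, which was cloned between two retained SfiI sites. The insert consists of EGFP at the N terminus, a short linker of multiple-cloning-site origin, and the 2xFYVE module. The annotation tool matches the first part of that module to mouse Hgs (Hrs). It labels the second part as a Dictyostelium adcA fragment, which likely reflects a homology hit on the second FYVE repeat rather than a distinct gene. A WPRE downstream enhances transcript expression. FYVE domains bind PI(3)P, so the tandem fusion marks PI(3)P-rich membranes such as early endosomes. Lentiviral delivery allows stable expression of the sensor for imaging in transduced mammalian cells.
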