Addgene plasmid #136996: pLenti-EGFP-2xFYVE
Purpose: Lentiviral EGFP lipid sensor for PI(3)P
Depositing lab: Ken-Ichi Takemaru. Depositing organization: Stony Brook University.
Backbone
  Vector backbone: pEF1α-IRES-EGFP (IRES-EGFP removed)
  Vector type: Lentiviral
Growth in bacteria
  Bacterial resistance: Ampicillin, 100 μg/mL
  Growth temperature: 37°C
  Growth strain: NEB Stable
  Copy number: High Copy
Gene/Insert
  Gene/Insert name: EGFP-2xFYVE
  Promoter: EF1 alpha
  Tag / fusion protein: EGFP (N terminal on insert)
  Cloning method: Restriction Enzyme; 5′ cloning site SfiI (not destroyed); 3′ cloning site SfiI (not destroyed)
  Sequencing primers: 5′ TTCTCAAGCCTCAGACAGTG
Terms and licenses: Academic/Nonprofit Terms; Industry Terms: Not Available to Industry
How to cite: pLenti-EGFP-2xFYVE was a gift from Ken-Ichi Takemaru (Addgene plasmid # 136996 ; http://n2t.net/addgene:136996 ; RRID:Addgene_136996)
